>Addgene plasmid #146391 | pAc5.1B-lambdaN-HA-DmeIF4E-siRNAres_G | depositor full sequence | sequence record 288836 | Full Sequence
CTTCAAGGAATTAATTCTATATTCTAAAAACACAAATGATACTTCTAAAAAAAATCATGAATGGCATCAA
CTCTGAATCAAATCTTTGCAGATGCACCTACTTCTCATTTCCACTGTCACATCATTTTTCCAGATCTCGC
TGCCTGTTATGTGGCCCACAAACCAAGACACGTTTTATGGCCATTAAAGCTGGCTGATCGTCGCCAAACA
CCAAATACATATCAATATGTACATTCGAGAAAGAAGCGATCAAAGAAGCGTCTTCGGGCGAGTAGGAGAA
TGCGGAGGAGAAGGAGAACGAGCTGATCTAGTATCTCTCCACAATCCAATGCCAACTGACCAACTGGCCA
TATTCGGAGCAATTTGAAGCCAATTTCCATCGCCTGGCGATCGCTCCATTCTTGGCTATATGTTTTTCAC
CGTTCCCGGGGCCATTTTCAAAGACTCGTCGGTAAGATAAGATTGTGTCACTCGCTGTCTCTCTTCATTT
GTCGAAGAATGCTGAGGAATTTCGCGATGACGTCGGCGAGTATTTTGAAGAATGAGAATAATTTGTATTT
ATACGAAAATCAGTTAGTGGAATTTTCTACAAAAACATGTTATCTATAGATAATTTTGTTGCAAAATATG
TTGACTATGACAAAGATTGTATGTATATACCTTTAATGTATTCTCATTTTCTTATGTATTTATAATGGCA
ATGATGATACTGATGATATTTTAAGATGATGCCAGACCACAGGCTGATTTCTGCGTCTTTTGCCGAACGC
AGTGCATGTGCGGTTGTTGTTTTTTGGAATAGTTTCAATTTTCGGACTGTCCGCTTTGATTTCAGTTTCT
TGGCTTATTCAAAAAGCAAAGTAAAGCCAAAAAAGCGAGATGGCAATACCAAATGCGGCAAAACGGTAGT
GGAAGGAAAGGGGTGCGGGGCAGCGGAAGGAAGGGTGGGGCGGGGCGTGGCGGGGTCTGTGGCTGGGCGC
GACGTCACCGACGTTGGAGCCACTCCTTTGACCATGTGTGCGTGTGTGTATTATTCGTGTCTCGCCACTC
GCCGGTTGTTTTTTTCTTTTTATCTCGCTCTCTCTAGCGCCATCTCGTACGCATGCTCAACGCACCGCAT
GTTGCCGTGTCCTTTATGCGTCATTTTGGCTCGAAATAGGCAATTATTTAAACAAAGATTAGTCAACGAA
AACGCTAAAATAAATAAGTCTACAATATGGTTACTTATTGCCATGTGTGTGCAGCCAACGATAGCAACAA
AAGCAACAACACAGTGGCTTTCCCTCTTTCACTTTTTGTTTGCAAGCGCGTGCGAGCAAGACGGCACGAC
CGGCAAACGCAATTACGCTGACAAAGAGCAGACGAAGTTTTGGCCGAAAAACATCAAGGCGCCTGATACG
AATGCATTTGCAATAACAATTGCGATATTTAATATTGTTTATGAAGCTGTTTGACTTCAAAACACACAAA
AAAAAAAATAAAACAAATTATTTGAAAGAGAATTAGGAATCGGACAGCTTATCGTTACGGGCTAACAGCA
CACCGAGACGAAATAGCTTACCTGACGTCACAGCCTCTGGAAGAACTGCCGCCAAGCAGAGAGAGAGAGA
AAAAGAGGGAGAGCAGCTTAGACCGCATGTGCTTGTGTGTGAGGCGTCTCTCTCTTCGTCTCCTGTTTGC
GCAAACGCATAGACTGCACTGAGAAAATCGATTACCTATTTTTTATGAATGAATATTTGCACTATTACTA
TTCAAAACTATTAAGATAGCAATCACATTCAATAGCCAAATACTATACCACCTGAGCGATGCAACGAAAT
GATCAATTTGAGCAAAAATGCTGCATATTTAGGACGGCATCATTATAGAAATGCTTCTTGCTGTGTACTT
TTCTCTCGTCTGGCAGCTGTTTCGCCGTTATTGTTAAAACCGGCTTAAGTTAGGTGTGTTTTCTACGACT
AGTGATGCCCCTACTAGAAGATGTGTGTTGCACAAATGTCCCTGAATAACCAATTTGAAGTGCAGATAGC
AGTAAACGTAAGCTAATATGAATATTATTTAACTGTAATGTTTTAATATCGCTGGACATTACTAATAAAC
CCACTATAAACACATGTACATATGTATGTTTTGGCATACAATGAGTAGTTGGGGAAAAAATGTGTAAAAG
CACCGTGACCATCACAGCATAAAGATAACCAGCTGAAGTATCGAATATGAGTAACCCCCAAATTGAATCA
CATGCCGCAACTGATAGGACCCATGGAAGTACACTCTTCATGGCGATATACAAGACACACACAAGCACGA
ACACCCAGTTGCGGAGGAAATTCTCCGTAAATGAAAACCCAATCGGCGAACAATTCATACCCATATATGG
TAAAAGTTTTGAACGCGACTTGAGAGCGGAGAGCATTGCGGCTGATAAGGTTTTAGCGCTAAGCGGGCTT
TATAAAACGGGCTGCGGGACCAGTTTTCATATCACTACCGTTTGAGTTCTTGTGCTGTGTGGATACTCCT
CCCGACACAAAGCCGCTCCATCAGCCAGCAGTCGTCTAATCCAGAGACCCCGGATCGGGGTACCAACATG
GACGCACAAACACGACGACGTGAGCGTCGCGCTGAGAAACAAGCTCAATGGAAAGCTGCAAACGGTGGAT
CTCCTCCACATATGGCTTACCCATACGATGTTCCAGATTACGCTCCTCCAAGCTTGAATTCTATGGTAGT
GTTGGAGACGGAGAAGACCAGCGCCCCCAGCACCGAGCAGGGTCGTCCGGAACCACCAACTTCGGCTGCA
GCGCCCGCCGAGGCTAAGGATGTCAAGCCCAAGGAGGACCCACAGGAGACTGGTGAACCAGCAGGCAACA
CTGCAACCACTACTGCTCCTGCCGGCGACGATGCTGTGCGCACCGAGCATTTATACAAACACCCGCTCAT
GAATGTCTGGACGCTGTGGTACCTTGAAAACGATCGGTCCAAGTCCTGGGAGGACATGCAAAACGAGATC
ACCAGCTTCGATACCGTCGAGGACTTCTGGAGCCTATACAACCACATCAAGCCCCCATCAGAGATCAAGC
TGGGTAGTGACTACTCGCTATTCAAGAAGAACATTCGTCCCATGTGGGAGGATGCAGCCAACAAACAGGG
CGGTCGTTGGGTCATTACCCTTAACAAAAGCTCCAAGACCGATCTGGATAACCTATGGCTCGATGTGCTG
CTCTGCCTGATTGGTGAGGCCTTCGATCACTCTGATCAGATCTGCGGCGCTGTTATAAACATTCGAGGGA
AAAGTAATAAAATCTCCATCTGGACTGCCGACGGAAACAACGAGGAAGCTGCCCTTGAGATTGGTCACAA
GCTGCGCGATGCCCTGCGTCTGGGACGCAACAACTCGCTGCAGTATCAGTTGCACAAGGACACGATGGTC
AAGCAGGGCTCCAACGTGAAATCGATCTACACTTTGTAGGGCGGCCGCTCGAGTCTAGAGGGCCCGCGGT
TCGAAGGTAAGCCTATCCCTAACCCTCTCCTCGGTCTCGATTCTACGCGTACCGGTCATCATCACCATCA
CCATTGAGTTTAAACCCGCTGATCAGCCTCGACTGTGCCTTCTAAGGCCTGAGCTCGCTGATCAGCCTCG
ATCGAGGATCCAGACATGATAAGATACATTGATGAGTTTGGACAAACCACAACTAGAATGCAGTGAAAAA
AATGCTTTATTTGTGAAATTTGTGATGCTATTGCTTTATTTGTAACCATTATAAGCTGCAATAAACAAGT
TAACAACAACAATTGCATTCATTTTATGTTTCAGGTTCAGGGGGAGGTGTGGGAGGTTTTTTAAAGCAAG
TAAAACCTCTACAAATGTGGTATGGCTGATTATGATCAGTCGACCGATGCCCTTGAGAGCCTTCAACCCA
GTCAGCTCCTTCCGGTGGGCGCGGGGCATGACTATCGTCGCCGCACTTATGACTGTCTTCTTTATCATGC
AACTCGTAGGACAGGTGCCGGCAGCGCTCTGGGTCATTTTCGGCGAGGACCGCTTTCGCTGGAGCGCGAC
GATGATCGGCCTGTCGCTTGCGGTATTCGGAATCTTGCACGCCCTCGCTCAAGCCTTCGTCACTGGTCCC
GCCACCAAACGTTTCGGCGAGAAGCAGGCCATTATCGCCGGCATGGCGGCCGACGCGCTGGGCTACGTCT
TGCTGGCGTTCGCGACGCGAGGCTGGATGGCCTTCCCCATTATGATTCTTCTCGCTTCCGGCGGCATCGG
GATGCCCGCGTTGCAGGCCATGCTGTCCAGGCAGGTAGATGACGACCATCAGGGACAGCTTCAAGGATCG
CTCGCGGCTCTTACCAGCCAGCAAAAGGCCAGGAACCGTAAAAAGGCCGCGTTGCTGGCGTTTTTCCATA
GGCTCCGCCCCCCTGACGAGCATCACAAAAATCGACGCTCAAGTCAGAGGTGGCGAAACCCGACAGGACT
ATAAAGATACCAGGCGTTTCCCCCTGGAAGCTCCCTCGTGCGCTCTCCTGTTCCGACCCTGCCGCTTACC
GGATACCTGTCCGCCTTTCTCCCTTCGGGAAGCGTGGCGCTTTCTCAATGCTCACGCTGTAGGTATCTCA
GTTCGGTGTAGGTCGTTCGCTCCAAGCTGGGCTGTGTGCACGAACCCCCCGTTCAGCCCGACCGCTGCGC
CTTATCCGGTAACTATCGTCTTGAGTCCAACCCGGTAAGACACGACTTATCGCCACTGGCAGCAGCCACT
GGTAACAGGATTAGCAGAGCGAGGTATGTAGGCGGTGCTACAGAGTTCTTGAAGTGGTGGCCTAACTACG
GCTACACTAGAAGGACAGTATTTGGTATCTGCGCTCTGCTGAAGCCAGTTACCTTCGGAAAAAGAGTTGG
TAGCTCTTGATCCGGCAAACAAACCACCGCTGGTAGCGGTGGTTTTTTTGTTTGCAAGCAGCAGATTACG
CGCAGAAAAAAAGGATCTCAAGAAGATCCTTTGATCTTTTCTACGGGGTCTGACGCTCAGTGGAACGAAA
ACTCACGTTAAGGGATTTTGGTCATGAGATTATCAAAAAGGATCTTCACCTAGATCCTTTTAAATTAAAA
ATGAAGTTTTAAATCAATCTAAAGTATATATGAGTAAACTTGGTCTGACAGTTACCAATGCTTAATCAGT
GAGGCACCTATCTCAGCGATCTGTCTATTTCGTTCATCCATAGTTGCCTGACTCCCCGTCGTGTAGATAA
CTACGATACGGGAGGGCTTACCATCTGGCCCCAGTGCTGCAATGATACCGCGAGACCCACGCTCACCGGC
TCCAGATTTATCAGCAATAAACCAGCCAGCCGGAAGGGCCGAGCGCAGAAGTGGTCCTGCAACTTTATCC
GCCTCCATCCAGTCTATTAATTGTTGCCGGGAAGCTAGAGTAAGTAGTTCGCCAGTTAATAGTTTGCGCA
ACGTTGTTGCCATTGCTGCAGGCATCGTGGTGTCACGCTCGTCGTTTGGTATGGCTTCATTCAGCTCCGG
TTCCCAACGATCAAGGCGAGTTACATGATCCCCCATGTTGTGCAAAAAAGCGGTTAGCTCCTTCGGTCCT
CCGATCGTTGTCAGAAGTAAGTTGGCCGCAGTGTTATCACTCATGGTTATGGCAGCACTGCATAATTCTC
TTACTGTCATGCCATCCGTAAGATGCTTTTCTGTGACTGGTGAGTACTCAACCAAGTCATTCTGAGAATA
GTGTATGCGGCGACCGAGTTGCTCTTGCCCGGCGTCAACACGGGATAATACCGCGCCACATAGCAGAACT
TTAAAAGTGCTCATCATTGGAAAACGTTCTTCGGGGCGAAAACTCTCAAGGATCTTACCGCTGTTGAGAT
CCAGTTCGATGTAACCCACTCGTGCACCCAACTGATCTTCAGCATCTTTTACTTTCACCAGCGTTTCTGG
GTGAGCAAAAACAGGAAGGCAAAATGCCGCAAAAAAGGGAATAAGGGCGACACGGAAATGTTGAATACTC
ATACTCTTCCTTTTTCAATATTATTGAAGCATTTATCAGGGTTATTGTCTCATGAGCGGATACATATTTG
AATGTATTTAGAAAAATAAACAAATAGGGGTTCCGCGCACATTTCCCCGAAAAGTGCCACCTGACGTCTA
AGAAACCATTATTATCATGACATTAACCTATAAAAATAGGCGTATCACGAGGCCCTTTCGT
Features (pLannotate 1.2.2; 11 found; start..end, strand, type, name):
     56..2568    +  promoter       Ac5 promoter: Drosophila melanogaster actin 5C promoter
   2588..2653    +  CDS            N (fragment): REGN_LAMBD - Experimental evidence at protein level: Swiss-Prot protein existence level 1. Plays a role as a transcriptional antitermination factor that allows the virus to initiate its lytic phase. Activates expression of the delayed viral early genes by modifying host RNA polymerase (RNAP) into a form that is resistant to termination signals. This antitermination function requires the host NusA protein which serves to stabilize the interaction between antitermination protein N and host RNA polymerase. From Escherichia phage lambda (Bacteriophage lambda).
   2678..2704    +  CDS            3xHA (fragment): three tandem HA epitope tags
   2744..3466    +  CDS            eIF4E1 (fragment): IF4E_DROME - Also known as eIF-4E From Drosophila melanogaster (Fruit fly).
   3506..3547    +  CDS            V5 tag: epitope tag from simian virus 5
   3647..3781    -  polyA_signal   SV40 poly(A) signal: SV40 polyadenylation signal
   3804..3888    -  CDS            large T antigen (fragment): large T antigen from SV40 (simian virus 40)
   3889..4359    +  CDS            TcR (fragment): tetracycline efflux protein; tet; confers resistance to tetracycline
   4403..4991    -  rep_origin     ori: high-copy-number ColE1/pMB1/pBR322/pUC origin of replication
   5162..6022    -  CDS            AmpR: β-lactamase; bla; confers resistance to ampicillin, carbenicillin, and related antibiotics
   6023..6127    -  promoter       AmpR promoter: bla
