[The description below was written by a language model from this plasmid's Addgene catalogue record and pLannotate feature annotations shown in this document.]
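Description:
pAc5.1B-lambdaN-HA-DmeIF4E-siRNAres_G is a 6.2 kb insect expression plasmid for producing a tagged form of Drosophila melanogaster eIF4E, the cap-binding translation initiation factor, in fly cells. The catalogue lists the backbone as unknown, although the name and the annotated parts point to a pAc5.1-type vector. In bacteria it is maintained through a ColE1/pUC-type origin and selected with ampicillin via the β-lactamase gene and its own promoter. The catalogue describes it as low copy, even though the annotated origin is of the type usually considered high copy. Short fragments annotated as tetracycline resistance and SV40 large T antigen appear to be non-functional backbone remnants.

Expression is driven by the strong constitutive Drosophila actin 5C promoter. Downstream of it lies a fragment of the bacteriophage lambda N protein, which is the short peptide that binds BoxB RNA hairpins. This is followed by an HA epitope (annotated as a partial match to 3xHA, about one repeat long) and the eIF4E1 coding sequence, which the depositor took from an NCBI reference transcript. A vector-encoded V5 tag sits after the insert, but the record does not show whether it is read in frame with the ORF. An SV40 polyadenylation signal follows.

The lambdaN fusion allows eIF4E to be tethered to a BoxB-containing reporter mRNA, and the HA tag permits detection or immunoprecipitation. The "siRNAres" label indicates an RNAi-resistant version of the ORF, presumably carrying silent changes so that it can be expressed while the endogenous factor is knocked down, as in complementation experiments. The specific changes are not recorded. The associated publication concerns GW182-mediated translational repression and decay of microRNA targets.
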