Addgene plasmid #146391: pAc5.1B-lambdaN-HA-DmeIF4E-siRNAres_G
Purpose: Insect Expression of DmeIF4E-siRNAres
Depositing lab: Elisa Izaurralde. Depositing organization: Max Planck Institute for Developmental Biology. Publication: The silencing domain of GW182 interacts with PABPC1 to promote translational repression and degradation of microRNA targets and is required for target release. Zekri L, Huntzinger E, Heimstadt S, Izaurralde E. Mol Cell Biol. 2009 Dec;29(23):6220-31. doi: 10.1128/MCB.01081-09. Epub 2009 Sep 21. PubMed 19797087.
Backbone
  Vector backbone: Unknown
  Vector type: Insect Expression
Growth in bacteria
  Bacterial resistance: Ampicillin, 100 μg/mL
  Growth temperature: 37°C
  Growth strain: DH5alpha
  Copy number: Low Copy
Gene/Insert
  Gene/Insert name: DmeIF4E-siRNAres
  Species: D. melanogaster (fly)
  Cloning method: Unknown
Terms and licenses: Academic/Nonprofit Terms; Industry Terms: Not Available to Industry
Depositor comments: ORF extracted from NCBI: NM_168333.1 Plasmids from this collection were made available to the research community and donated after the lab closed. Please note that the sequence provided by the depositing laboratory may be theoretical/predicted or based on Sanger sequencing results. There may be discrepancies between sequencing results obtained by Addgene and the depositor sequence. If an Addgene verified sequence is not available, please contact before placing your order to request that our lab fully sequence the plasmid.
How to cite: pAc5.1B-lambdaN-HA-DmeIF4E-siRNAres_G was a gift from Elisa Izaurralde (Addgene plasmid # 146391 ; http://n2t.net/addgene:146391 ; RRID:Addgene_146391)
